Addgene plasmid #234361: pCR4_miniFXN_8
Purpose: Mini FXN plasmid with a partial deletion of the 5' UTR and a large deletion of intron 1 in FXN. Does not contain GAA repeats.
Depositing lab: Marek Napierala. Depositing organization: University of Alabama at Birmingham. Publication: Defining Transcription Regulatory Elements in the Human Frataxin Gene: Implications for Gene Therapy. Li J, Li Y, Wang J, Gonzalez TJ, Asokan A, Napierala JS, Napierala M. Hum Gene Ther. 2020 Aug;31(15-16):839-851. doi: 10.1089/hum.2020.053. Epub 2020 Jul 13. PubMed 32527155.
Backbone
  Vector backbone: pCR4
  Backbone size w/o insert (bp): 4000
  Total vector size (bp): 5902
  Vector type: Cloning
Growth in bacteria
  Bacterial resistance: Ampicillin, 100 μg/mL
  Growth temperature: 37°C
  Growth strain: NEB Stable
  Copy number: Unknown
Gene/Insert
  Gene/Insert name: FXN (alt names: frataxin; X25; FRDA GENE)
  Species: H. sapiens (human)
  Insert size (bp): 2224
  Mutation: There is a partial deletion in the 5'UTR of FXN, insert only contains 429 bp of the 5'UTR. There is a partial deletion in intron 1 of FXN, insert only contains 354 bp of intron 1.
  Entrez Gene: FXN (a.k.a. CyaY, FA, FARR, FRDA, X25)
  Tag / fusion protein: Flag Tag (C terminal on insert)
Terms and licenses: Academic/Nonprofit Terms; Industry Terms: Not Available to Industry
How to cite: pCR4_miniFXN_8 was a gift from Marek Napierala (Addgene plasmid # 234361 ; http://n2t.net/addgene:234361 ; RRID:Addgene_234361)
