[The description below was written by a language model from this plasmid's Addgene catalogue record and pLannotate feature annotations shown in this document.]
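Description:
pCR4_miniFXN_8 is a bacterial cloning plasmid of about 5.9 kb, built on the pCR4 backbone, that carries a compact "minigene" version of the human frataxin gene (FXN). It replicates in E. coli from a high-copy ColE1/pUC-type origin. The catalogue lists ampicillin selection, consistent with an intact β-lactamase gene, and the feature table also shows a complete Tn5-derived NeoR/KanR coding sequence. Other backbone remnants typical of this vector family are present: the lac promoter/operator region, a lacZα fragment fused to a ccdB fragment that the cloned insert interrupts, and T3 and T7 phage promoters flanking the cloning site.

The insert (recorded as about 2.2 kb) lies on the reverse strand relative to the lac promoter. According to the record, it retains only 429 bp of the FXN 5' UTR and only 354 bp of intron 1, and it lacks the GAA repeat tract whose expansion in intron 1 is associated with Friedreich ataxia. The annotated FXN region spans roughly 1 kb, longer than the coding sequence alone, which fits the retained intron fragment. It is followed by a C-terminal FLAG epitope (detected as a partial 3xFLAG match) and an SV40 polyadenylation signal. A second SV40 poly(A) signal sits upstream of the FXN sequences, which may insulate the insert from read-through transcription, though the record does not state this. No heterologous mammalian promoter is annotated, suggesting that expression depends on the retained native FXN upstream sequences. The associated publication title concerns defining transcriptional regulatory elements of human FXN with gene therapy in mind, so this plasmid appears to be one member of a deletion series for that mapping.
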