Features (pLannotate 1.2.2; 21 found; start..end, strand, type, name):
      1..589     +  rep_origin     ori: high-copy-number ColE1/pMB1/pBR322/pUC origin of replication
    772..864     +  CDS            lacI (fragment): lac repressor; lacI; The lac repressor binds to the lac operator to inhibit transcription in E. coli. This inhibition can be relieved by adding lactose or isopropyl-β-D-thiogalactopyranoside (IPTG).
    877..898     +  protein_bind   CAP binding site: CAP binding activates transcription in the presence of cAMP. E. coli catabolite activator protein
    913..943     +  promoter       lac promoter: promoter for the E. coli lac operon
    951..967     +  protein_bind   lac operator: The lac repressor binds to the lac operator to inhibit transcription in E. coli. This inhibition can be relieved by adding lactose or isopropyl-β-D-thiogalactopyranoside (IPTG). lac repressor encoded by lacI
   1012..1030    +  promoter       T3 promoter: promoter for bacteriophage T3 RNA polymerase
   1044..1178    -  polyA_signal   SV40 poly(A) signal: SV40 polyadenylation signal
   1201..1284    -  CDS            large T antigen (fragment): large T antigen from SV40 (simian virus 40)
   1297..1320    -  CDS            3xFLAG (fragment): three tandem FLAG® epitope tags
   1336..2319    -  CDS            FXN: FRDA_HUMAN - Also known as FRDA, X25. Experimental evidence at protein level: Swiss-Prot protein existence level 1. Promotes the biosynthesis of heme and assembly and repair of iron-sulfur clusters by delivering Fe(2+) to proteins involved in these pathways. May play a role in the protection against iron-catalyzed oxidative stress through its ability to catalyze the oxidation of Fe(2+) to Fe(3+); the oligomeric form but not the monomeric form has in vitro ferroxidase activity. May be able to store large amounts of iron in the form of a ferrihydrite mineral by oligomerization; however, the phys
   2766..2900    -  polyA_signal   SV40 poly(A) signal: SV40 polyadenylation signal
   2923..3006    -  CDS            large T antigen (fragment): large T antigen from SV40 (simian virus 40)
   3045..3063    -  promoter       T7 promoter: promoter for bacteriophage T7 RNA polymerase
   3066..3213    +  CDS            lacZα (fragment): LacZα fragment of β-galactosidase; lacZ fragment
   3223..3526    +  CDS            ccdB (fragment): CcdB, a bacterial toxin that poisons DNA gyrase; ccdB; Plasmids containing the ccdB gene cannot be propagated in standard E. coli strains.
   3574..3843    +  CDS            tnpA (fragment): TN5P_ECOLX - Also known as tnp. Experimental evidence at protein level: Swiss-Prot protein existence level 1. Mediates transposition of transposon Tn5 by a 'cut and paste' mechanism. First, the monomeric transposase binds the 19 bp inverted DNA repeats flanking the transposon. Then, dimerization of the DNA- bound transposase creates a synaptic DNA complex. After nicking of the first DNA strand, excision of the transposon proceeds through a series of intermediates. The transposase then mediates the insertion of the transposon at a new site by strand transfer. The activity of the wild- type tran
   3875..4669    +  CDS            NeoR/KanR: aminoglycoside phosphotransferase from Tn5; aph(3')-II (or nptII); confers resistance to neomycin, kanamycin, and G418 (Geneticin®)
   4690..4740    -  misc_feature   bom (fragment): basis of mobility region from pBR322
   4767..4826    +  promoter       AmpR promoter (fragment): bla
   4919..5779    -  CDS            AmpR: β-lactamase; bla; confers resistance to ampicillin, carbenicillin, and related antibiotics
   5780..5832    -  promoter       AmpR promoter (fragment): bla
>Addgene plasmid #234361 | pCR4_miniFXN_8 | addgene full sequence | sequence record 464762 | Addgene NGS Result
TTGAGATCCTTTTTTTCTGCGCGTAATCTGCTGCTTGCAAACAAAAAAACCACCGCTACCAGCGGTGGTT
TGTTTGCCGGATCAAGAGCTACCAACTCTTTTTCCGAAGGTAACTGGCTTCAGCAGAGCGCAGATACCAA
ATACTGTTCTTCTAGTGTAGCCGTAGTTAGGCCACCACTTCAAGAACTCTGTAGCACCGCCTACATACCT
CGCTCTGCTAATCCTGTTACCAGTGGCTGCTGCCAGTGGCGATAAGTCGTGTCTTACCGGGTTGGACTCA
AGACGATAGTTACCGGATAAGGCGCAGCGGTCGGGCTGAACGGGGGGTTCGTGCACACAGCCCAGCTTGG
AGCGAACGACCTACACCGAACTGAGATACCTACAGCGTGAGCTATGAGAAAGCGCCACGCTTCCCGAAGG
GAGAAAGGCGGACAGGTATCCGGTAAGCGGCAGGGTCGGAACAGGAGAGCGCACGAGGGAGCTTCCAGGG
GGAAACGCCTGGTATCTTTATAGTCCTGTCGGGTTTCGCCACCTCTGACTTGAGCGTCGATTTTTGTGAT
GCTCGTCAGGGGGGCGGAGCCTATGGAAAAACGCCAGCAACGCGGCCTTTTTACGGTTCCTGGCCTTTTG
CTGGCCTTTTGCTCACATGTTCTTTCCTGCGTTATCCCCTGATTCTGTGGATAACCGTATTACCGCCTTT
GAGTGAGCTGATACCGCTCGCCGCAGCCGAACGACCGAGCGCAGCGAGTCAGTGAGCGAGGAAGCGGAAG
AGCGCCCAATACGCAAACCGCCTCTCCCCGCGCGTTGGCCGATTCATTAATGCAGCTGGCACGACAGGTT
TCCCGACTGGAAAGCGGGCAGTGAGCGCAACGCAATTAATGTGAGTTAGCTCACTCATTAGGCACCCCAG
GCTTTACACTTTATGCTTCCGGCTCGTATGTTGTGTGGAATTGTGAGCGGATAACAATTTCACACAGGAA
ACAGCTATGACCATGATTACGCCAAGCTCAGAATTAACCCTCACTAAAGGGACTAGAGTCGCAGATCCAG
ACATGATAAGATACATTGATGAGTTTGGACAAACCACAACTAGAATGCAGTGAAAAAAATGCTTTATTTG
TGAAATTTGTGATGCTATTGCTTTATTTGTAACCATTATAAGCTGCAATAAACAAGTTAACAACAACAAT
TGCATTCATTTTATGTTTCAGGTTCAGGGGGAGGTGTGGGAGGTTTTTTAAAGCAAGTAAAACCTCTACA
AATGTGGTATGGCTGATTATGATCCTCTAGATATCACTTATCGTCGTCATCCTTGTAATCCATCACCAGT
ATCCGAGCATCTTTTCCGGAATAGGCCAAGGAAGACAAGTCCAGTTTGGTTTTTAAGGCTTTAGTGAGCT
CTGCGGCCAGCAGCTCATGGAGGGACACGCCGTCGTGGGAGTACACCCAGTTTTTCCCAGTCCAGTCATA
ACGCTTAGGTCCACTGGATGGAGAAGATAGCCAGATTTGCTTGTTTGGCGTCTGCTTGTTGATCACATAG
GTTCCTAGATCTCCACCCAGTTTGACAGTTAAGACACCACTCCCAAAGGAGACATCATAGTCCTCAAACG
TGTATGGCTTGTCTGCAAGGTCTTCAAAAAACTCTGCTAAAGAGTCCAGCGTTTCCTCTGCTAGTCTTTC
ATAGGTGGTCTCATCTAGAGAGCCTGGGTGGCCCAAAGTTCCAGATTTCCTCAAATTCATCAAATAGACA
CTCTGCTTTTTGACATTCCAAATCTGGTTGAGGCCACGTTGGTTCGAACTCTGAAAGCCAAAGTTAAGAA
GTACGTTACTATTTTTCAGTGAATTATAACCCATTAACCGGTCCCCTCCACCAGCCTGCCCTGCCTTCGC
CCGTGCCTTGACCCGCAGTCGCACCGCAGGACAAAATGTCCCCTTTTCCTTCGGAAAGCAGAAGCCAGTG
TAAATGCAACCGGGAGAACCAGAGAAGGGAGTTGCAAGGCCGCTTCCGCCGGGCCGCCCTGAGAAGGAGC
GGGGTGAGCTAGTCCAGCGCGCGTACCCGGAGCGACCCCGGCGTGCGCGGCGCCTCCCTGTGCAGGCGTG
CGGCGTGCGGCCCGCGGCGTGCGGCCCGCGGCTGTTCCCGGCGCGGATACTTACTGCGCGGCGGGGCGTG
CAGGTCGCATCGATGTCGGTGCGCAGGCCACGGCGGCCGCAGAGTGGGGCCAACTCTGCCGGCCGCGGGA
CCCGGGTGAGGGTCTGGGCCTGGGCCGGGCTGGGTGACGCCAGGAGGCCGGCTACTGCGCGGCGCCCGAG
AGTCCACATGCTGCTCCGGGTCTGCCGCCCGCTCCGCCCTCCAGCGCTGGGTGCTGCGGCGACCCCTGGT
GGCCACTGGCCGCAGGCACTCTTCTGTGGGGGAGCAGCTAGAGGTTAGACCTCAGGAAGAACTTCCCAGC
TTAGCACTATTCGTGCATTTAACAAAAATGGAGAGCCTGCTTTGTGCAAAGCACGGAGTGCAACCAGGAC
CCCTGACCCAAGGGAGACTGCAGCCTGGTGGCCCGCCGCTTCCAAAATTCTAAACAGGAGGAACTTGGGA
GCTGCTGTCTTGCTGGGAAGTGGGTGCATGCACAAATTGAGGCTGCTTGGCCGCCGGTATGGGTTTACAG
CAGTTGGGTATGTGGGGCCAGGAGACGGATGCCTTGTGTAAATCTGTACTCTGCCCACTTCCTAGCTGTG
TGACCAGAGGGCAAGTTAAATTCACTAGAGTCGCAGATCCAGACATGATAAGATACATTGATGAGTTTGG
ACAAACCACAACTAGAATGCAGTGAAAAAAATGCTTTATTTGTGAAATTTGTGATGCTATTGCTTTATTT
GTAACCATTATAAGCTGCAATAAACAAGTTAACAACAACAATTGCATTCATTTTATGTTTCAGGTTCAGG
GGGAGGTGTGGGAGGTTTTTTAAAGCAAGTAAAACCTCTACAAATGTGGTATGGCTGATTATGATCCTCT
AGTTACGACGTCGCGGCCGCTAAATTCAATTCGCCCTATAGTGAGTCGTATTACAATTCACTGGCCGTCG
TTTTACAACGTCGTGACTGGGAAAACCCTGGCGTTACCCAACTTAATCGCCTTGCAGCACATCCCCCTTT
CGCCAGCTGGCGTAATAGCGAAGAGGCCCGCACCGATCGCCCTTCCCAACAGTTGCGCAGCCTATACGTA
CGGCAGTTTAAGGTTTACACCTATAAAAGAGAGAGCCGTTATCGTCTGTTTGTGGATGTACAGAGTGATA
TTATTGACACGCCGGGGCGACGGATGGTGATCCCCCTGGCCAGTGCACGTCTGCTGTCAGATAAAGTCTC
CCGTGAACTTTACCCGGTGGTGCATATCGGGGATGAAAGCTGGCGCATGATGACCACCGATATGGCCAGT
GTGCCGGTCTCCGTTATCGGGGAAGAAGTGGCTGATCTCAGCCACCGCGAAAATGACATCAAAAACGCCA
TTAACCTGATGTTCTGGGGAATATAAATGTCAGGCATGAGATTATCAAAAAGGATCTTCACCTAGATCCT
TTTCACGTAGAAAGCCAGTCCGCAGAAACGGTGCTGACCCCGGATGAATGTCAGCTACTGGGCTATCTGG
ACAAGGGAAAACGCAAGCGCAAAGAGAAAGCAGGTAGCTTGCAGTGGGCTTACATGGCGATAGCTAGACT
GGGCGGTTTTATGGACAGCAAGCGAACCGGAATTGCCAGCTGGGGCGCCCTCTGGTAAGGTTGGGAAGCC
CTGCAAAGTAAACTGGATGGCTTTCTTGCCGCCAAGGATCTGATGGCGCAGGGGATCAAGCTCTGATCAA
GAGACAGGATGAGGATCGTTTCGCATGATTGAACAAGATGGATTGCACGCAGGTTCTCCGGCCGCTTGGG
TGGAGAGGCTATTCGGCTATGACTGGGCACAACAGACAATCGGCTGCTCTGATGCCGCCGTGTTCCGGCT
GTCAGCGCAGGGGCGCCCGGTTCTTTTTGTCAAGACCGACCTGTCCGGTGCCCTGAATGAACTGCAAGAC
GAGGCAGCGCGGCTATCGTGGCTGGCCACGACGGGCGTTCCTTGCGCAGCTGTGCTCGACGTTGTCACTG
AAGCGGGAAGGGACTGGCTGCTATTGGGCGAAGTGCCGGGGCAGGATCTCCTGTCATCTCACCTTGCTCC
TGCCGAGAAAGTATCCATCATGGCTGATGCAATGCGGCGGCTGCATACGCTTGATCCGGCTACCTGCCCA
TTCGACCACCAAGCGAAACATCGCATCGAGCGAGCACGTACTCGGATGGAAGCCGGTCTTGTCGATCAGG
ATGATCTGGACGAAGAGCATCAGGGGCTCGCGCCAGCCGAACTGTTCGCCAGGCTCAAGGCGAGCATGCC
CGACGGCGAGGATCTCGTCGTGACCCATGGCGATGCCTGCTTGCCGAATATCATGGTGGAAAATGGCCGC
TTTTCTGGATTCATCGACTGTGGCCGGCTGGGTGTGGCGGACCGCTATCAGGACATAGCGTTGGCTACCC
GTGATATTGCTGAAGAGCTTGGCGGCGAATGGGCTGACCGCTTCCTCGTGCTTTACGGTATCGCCGCTCC
CGATTCGCAGCGCATCGCCTTCTATCGCCTTCTTGACGAGTTCTTCTGAATTATTAACGCTTACAATTTC
CTGATGCGGTATTTTCTCCTTACGCATCTGTGCGGTATTTCACACCGCATCAGGTGGCACTTTTCGGGGA
AATGTGCGCGGAACCCCTATTTGTTTATTTTTCTAAATACATTCAAATATGTATCCGCTCATGAGATTAT
CAAAAAGGATCTTCACCTAGATCCTTTTAAATTAAAAATGAAGTTTTAAATCAATCTAAAGTATATATGA
GTAAACTTGGTCTGACAGTTACCAATGCTTAATCAGTGAGGCACCTATCTCAGCGATCTGTCTATTTCGT
TCATCCATAGTTGCCTGACTCCCCGTCGTGTAGATAACTACGATACGGGAGGGCTTACCATCTGGCCCCA
GTGCTGCAATGATACCGCGAGACCCACGCTCACCGGCTCCAGATTTATCAGCAATAAACCAGCCAGCCGG
AAGGGCCGAGCGCAGAAGTGGTCCTGCAACTTTATCCGCCTCCATCCAGTCTATTAATTGTTGCCGGGAA
GCTAGAGTAAGTAGTTCGCCAGTTAATAGTTTGCGCAACGTTGTTGCCATTGCTACAGGCATCGTGGTGT
CACGCTCGTCGTTTGGTATGGCTTCATTCAGCTCCGGTTCCCAACGATCAAGGCGAGTTACATGATCCCC
CATGTTGTGCAAAAAAGCGGTTAGCTCCTTCGGTCCTCCGATCGTTGTCAGAAGTAAGTTGGCCGCAGTG
TTATCACTCATGGTTATGGCAGCACTGCATAATTCTCTTACTGTCATGCCATCCGTAAGATGCTTTTCTG
TGACTGGTGAGTACTCAACCAAGTCATTCTGAGAATAGTGTATGCGGCGACCGAGTTGCTCTTGCCCGGC
GTCAATACGGGATAATACCGCGCCACATAGCAGAACTTTAAAAGTGCTCATCATTGGAAAACGTTCTTCG
GGGCGAAAACTCTCAAGGATCTTACCGCTGTTGAGATCCAGTTCGATGTAACCCACTCGTGCACCCAACT
GATCTTCAGCATCTTTTACTTTCACCAGCGTTTCTGGGTGAGCAAAAACAGGAAGGCAAAATGCCGCAAA
AAAGGGAATAAGGGCGACACGGAAATGTTGAATACTCATACTCTTCCTTTTTCAATATTATTGAAGCATT
TATCAGGGTTATTGTCTCATGACCAAAATCCCTTAACGTGAGTTTTCGTTCCACTGAGCGTCAGACCCCG
TAGAAAAGATCAAAGGATCTTC
